Addgene plasmid #120385: pMAL-PUM2
Purpose: Bacterial expression of MBP-Pumillio2 fusion protein
Depositing lab: Igor Ulitsky. Depositing organization: Weizmann Institute of Science. Publication: A conserved abundant cytoplasmic long noncoding RNA modulates repression by Pumilio proteins in human cells. Tichon A, Gil N, Lubelsky Y, Havkin Solomon T, Lemze D, Itzkovitz S, Stern-Ginossar N, Ulitsky I. Nat Commun. 2016 Jul 13;7:12209. doi: 10.1038/ncomms12209. PubMed 27406171.
Backbone
  Vector backbone: pMAL-C1
  Total vector size (bp): 9578
  Vector type: Bacterial Expression
Growth in bacteria
  Bacterial resistance: Ampicillin, 100 μg/mL
  Growth temperature: 37°C
  Growth strain: Rosetta3
  Growth instructions: Chloramfenicol resistance in bacterial strain 50µg/ml
  Copy number: Unknown
Gene/Insert
  Gene/Insert name: PUM2
  Species: H. sapiens (human)
  Insert size (bp): 2955
  GenBank ID: NM_001282791 NP_001269720
  Entrez Gene: PUM2 (a.k.a. PUMH2, PUML2)
  Promoter: LacI
  Tag / fusion protein: MBP (N terminal on backbone); 6xHIS (N terminal on backbone)
  Cloning method: Ligation Independent Cloning
  Sequencing primers: 5′ GAAGCCCTGAAAGACGCG; 3′ CCTCTTCGCTATTACGCC
Terms and licenses: Academic/Nonprofit Terms; Industry Terms: Not Available to Industry
Depositor comments: Please note that mutations G518V and L520R in PUM2 [NM_001282791] were found during Addgene's quality control process. The depositor has noted these mutations should NOT affect plasmid function.
How to cite: pMAL-PUM2 was a gift from Igor Ulitsky (Addgene plasmid # 120385 ; http://n2t.net/addgene:120385 ; RRID:Addgene_120385)
