[The description below was written by a language model from this plasmid's Addgene catalogue record and pLannotate feature annotations shown in this document.]
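Description:
pMAL-PUM2 is a bacterial expression plasmid of about 9.6 kb, built on a pMAL-C1 backbone, for producing human Pumilio 2 (PUM2) in E. coli as a fusion to maltose-binding protein. It replicates from a ColE1/pMB1-type origin. The pBR322-derived bom region and the rop gene, which restrains copy number, are also present, and the catalogue lists copy number as unknown. An M13 phage origin allows single-stranded DNA production. Selection is by ampicillin through the β-lactamase gene. The chloramphenicol resistance mentioned in the record belongs to the Rosetta host strain, not to the plasmid.

The catalogue gives the promoter as "LacI", but the feature table shows that the fusion is driven by the hybrid tac promoter followed by a lac operator. The plasmid also carries lacI under the up-mutated lacIq promoter, so transcription is repressed until induced with IPTG. The open reading frame begins with a signal-sequence-less malE, which keeps MBP cytosolic. A short linker follows, annotated as a fragment of a composite His/TEV tag, consistent with the recorded N-terminal 6xHis tag. Whether a functional protease site is present cannot be judged from the record. The 2,955 bp PUM2 coding sequence was inserted by ligation-independent cloning. It is followed by a residual lacZα fragment and the rrnB T1 and T2 terminators.

Repository sequencing found two substitutions in PUM2, G518V and L520R, which the depositor says should not affect function. PUM2 is a sequence-specific RNA-binding repressor that recognises Pumilio response elements. The MBP and His tags suit affinity purification of the recombinant protein, for example for RNA-binding studies, although the record states only bacterial expression as the purpose.
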