Features (pLannotate 1.2.2; 20 found; start..end, strand, type, name):
      3..80      +  promoter       lacIq promoter: lacI (mutant); In the lacIq allele, a single base change in the promoter boosts expression of the lacI gene about 10-fold.
     81..1163    +  CDS            lacI: lac repressor; lacI; The lac repressor binds to the lac operator to inhibit transcription in E. coli. This inhibition can be relieved by adding lactose or isopropyl-β-D-thiogalactopyranoside (IPTG).
   1176..1197    +  protein_bind   CAP binding site: CAP binding activates transcription in the presence of cAMP. E. coli catabolite activator protein
   1216..1233    +  promoter       tet promoter (fragment): E. coli promoter for tetracycline efflux protein gene
   1406..1434    +  promoter       tac promoter: strong E. coli promoter; hybrid between the trp and lac UV5 promoters
   1442..1458    +  protein_bind   lac operator: The lac repressor binds to the lac operator to inhibit transcription in E. coli. This inhibition can be relieved by adding lactose or isopropyl-β-D-thiogalactopyranoside (IPTG). lac repressor encoded by lacI
   1528..2628    +  CDS            MBP: maltose binding protein from E. coli; malE (mutated); This version of the gene does not encode a signal sequence, so MBP will remain in the cytosol.
   2641..2659    +  CDS            capTEV™ (fragment): composite tag for in vivo biotinylation, TEV protease cleavage, and 6xHis tagging
   2701..5655    +  CDS            PUM2 (fragment): PUM2_HUMAN - Also known as KIAA0235, PUMH2. Experimental evidence at protein level: Swiss-Prot protein existence level 1. Sequence-specific RNA-binding protein that acts as a post- transcriptional repressor by binding the 3'-UTR of mRNA targets. Binds to an RNA consensus sequence, the Pumilio Response Element (PRE), 5'- UGUANAUA-3', that is related to the Nanos Response Element (NRE) (, PubMed:21397187). Mediates post-transcriptional repression of transcripts via different mechanisms: acts via direct recruitment of the CCR4-POP2-NOT deadenylase leading to translational inhibition and mRNA degr
   5667..5821    +  CDS            lacZα (fragment): LacZα fragment of β-galactosidase; lacZ fragment
   5914..6029    +  ncRNA          5S rRNA: Accession: RF00001 - 5S ribosomal RNA
   6033..6119    +  terminator     rrnB T1 terminator: Escherichia coli rrnB; transcription terminator T1 from the E. coli rrnB gene
   6211..6238    +  terminator     rrnB T2 terminator: transcription terminator T2 from the E. coli rrnB gene
   6257..6348    +  promoter       AmpR promoter: bla
   6349..7209    +  CDS            AmpR: β-lactamase; bla; confers resistance to ampicillin, carbenicillin, and related antibiotics
   7251..7764    -  rep_origin     M13 ori (sequence partly withheld): M13 bacteriophage origin of replication; arrow indicates direction of (+) strand synthesis
   7875..8463    +  rep_origin     ori: high-copy-number ColE1/pMB1/pBR322/pUC origin of replication
   8649..8789    -  misc_feature   bom: basis of mobility region from pBR322
   8891..9082    -  CDS            rop: Rop protein, which maintains plasmids at low copy number; rop
   9099..9479    +  CDS            YPB1_ECOLX: Protein predicted: Swiss-Prot protein existence level 4. From Escherichia coli.
>Addgene plasmid #120385 | pMAL-PUM2 | addgene full sequence | sequence record 235012 | Addgene NGS Result
CCGACACCATCGAATGGTGCAAAACCTTTCGCGGTATGGCATGATAGCGCCCGGAAGAGAGTCAATTCAG
GGTGGTGAATGTGAAACCAGTAACGTTATACGATGTCGCAGAGTATGCCGGTGTCTCTTATCAGACCGTT
TCCCGCGTGGTGAACCAGGCCAGCCACGTTTCTGCGAAAACGCGGGAAAAAGTGGAAGCGGCGATGGCGG
AGCTGAATTACATTCCCAACCGCGTGGCACAACAACTGGCGGGCAAACAGTCGTTGCTGATTGGCGTTGC
CACCTCCAGTCTGGCCCTGCACGCGCCGTCGCAAATTGTCGCGGCGATTAAATCTCGCGCCGATCAACTG
GGTGCCAGCGTGGTGGTGTCGATGGTAGAACGAAGCGGCGTCGAAGCCTGTAAAGCGGCGGTGCACAATC
TTCTCGCGCAACGCGTCAGTGGGCTGATCATTAACTATCCGCTGGATGACCAGGATGCCATTGCTGTGGA
AGCTGCCTGCACTAATGTTCCGGCGTTATTTCTTGATGTCTCTGACCAGACACCCATCAACAGTATTATT
TTCTCCCATGAAGACGGTACGCGACTGGGCGTGGAGCATCTGGTCGCATTGGGTCACCAGCAAATCGCGC
TGTTAGCGGGCCCATTAAGTTCTGTCTCGGCGCGTCTGCGTCTGGCTGGCTGGCATAAATATCTCACTCG
CAATCAAATTCAGCCGATAGCGGAACGGGAAGGCGACTGGAGTGCCATGTCCGGTTTTCAACAAACCATG
CAAATGCTGAATGAGGGCATCGTTCCCACTGCGATGCTGGTTGCCAACGATCAGATGGCGCTGGGCGCAA
TGCGCGCCATTACCGAGTCCGGGCTGCGCGTTGGTGCGGATATCTCGGTAGTGGGATACGACGATACCGA
AGACAGCTCATGTTATATCCCGCCGTTAACCACCATCAAACAGGATTTTCGCCTGCTGGGGCAAACCAGC
GTGGACCGCTTGCTGCAACTCTCTCAGGGCCAGGCGGTGAAGGGCAATCAGCTGTTGCCCGTCTCACTGG
TGAAAAGAAAAACCACCCTGGCGCCCAATACGCAAACCGCCTCTCCCCGCGCGTTGGCCGATTCATTAAT
GCAGCTGGCACGACAGGTTTCCCGACTGGAAAGCGGGCAGTGAGCGCAACGCAATTAATGTAAGTTAGCT
CACTCATTAGGCACAATTCTCATGTTTGACAGCTTATCATCGACTGCACGGTGCACCAATGCTTCTGGCG
TCAGGCAGCCATCGGAAGCTGTGGTATGGCTGTGCAGGTCGTAAATCACTGCATAATTCGTGTCGCTCAA
GGCGCACTCCCGTTCTGGATAATGTTTTTTGCGCCGACATCATAACGGTTCTGGCAAATATTCTGAAATG
AGCTGTTGACAATTAATCATCGGCTCGTATAATGTGTGGAATTGTGAGCGGATAACAATTTCACACAGGA
AACAGCCAGTCCGTTTAGGTGTTTTCACGAGCACTTCACCAACAAGGACCATAGATTATGAAAACTGAAG
AAGGTAAACTGGTAATCTGGATTAACGGCGATAAAGGCTATAACGGTCTCGCTGAAGTCGGTAAGAAATT
CGAGAAAGATACCGGAATTAAAGTCACCGTTGAGCATCCGGATAAACTGGAAGAGAAATTCCCACAGGTT
GCGGCAACTGGCGATGGCCCTGACATTATCTTCTGGGCACACGACCGCTTTGGTGGCTACGCTCAATCTG
GCCTGTTGGCTGAAATCACCCCGGACAAAGCGTTCCAGGACAAGCTGTATCCGTTTACCTGGGATGCCGT
ACGTTACAACGGCAAGCTGATTGCTTACCCGATCGCTGTTGAAGCGTTATCGCTGATTTATAACAAAGAT
CTGCTGCCGAACCCGCCAAAAACCTGGGAAGAGATCCCGGCGCTGGATAAAGAACTGAAAGCGAAAGGTA
AGAGCGCGCTGATGTTCAACCTGCAAGAACCGTACTTCACCTGGCCGCTGATTGCTGCTGACGGGAGTTA
TGCGTTCAAGTATGAAAACGGCAAGTACGACATTAAAGACGTGGGCGTGGATAACGCTGGCGCGAAAGCG
GGTCTGACCTTCCTGGTTGACCTGATTAAAAACAAACACATGAATGCAGACACCGATTACTCCATCGCAG
AAGCTGCCTTTAATAAAGGCGAAACAGCGATGACCATCAACGGCCCGTGGGCATGGTCCAACATCGACAC
CAGCAAAGTGAATTATGGTGTAACGGTACTGCCGACCTTCAAGGGTCAACCATCCAAACCGTTCGTTGGC
GTGCTGAGCGCAGGTATTAACGCCGCCAGTCCGAACAAAGAGCTGGCAAAAGAGTTCCTCGAAAACTATC
TGCTGACTGATGAAGGTCTGGAAGCGGTTAATAAAGACAAACCGCTGGGTGCCGTAGCGCTGAAGTCTTA
CGAGGAAGAGTTGGCGAAAGATCCACGTATTGCCGCCACCATGGAAAACGCCCAGAAAGGTGAAATCATG
CCGAACATCCCGCAGATGTCCGCTTTCTGGTATGCCGTGCGTACTGCGGTGATCAACGCCGCCAGCGGTC
GTCAGACTGTCGATGAAGCCCTGAAAGACGCGCAGACTAATTCGAGCTCACATCATCATCATCATCATGA
TTATGATATCCCAACCACCGAAAATTTGTATTTTCAAGGGATGAATCATGATTTTCAAGCTCTTGCATTA
GAATCTCGGGGAATGGGAGAGCTTTTGCCTACCAAAAAGTTTTGGGAACCTGATGATTCAACAAAAGATG
GACAAAAAGGCATATTTCTTGGGGATGATGAATGGAGAGAGACTGCATGGGGAGCTTCTCACCATTCAAT
GTCCCAGCCTATTATGGTACAGAGAAGATCTGGACAGGGTTTTCATGGAAACAGTGAAGTAAATGCAATA
CTGTCTCCGCGATCAGAAAGTGGAGGCCTTGGTGTGAGCATGGTAGAATATGTATTAAGTTCTTCTCCTG
CTGATAAATTGGATTCTCGATTTAGGAAGGGAAATTTTGGCACTAGAGATGCTGAAACAGATGGACCTGA
GAAAGGAGATCAAAAAGGCAAGGCTTCTCCATTTGAGGAGGACCAAAACAGAGATCTTAAACAAGGAGAT
GATGATGATTCTAAAATAAATGGCAGAGGTTTGCCAAATGGAATGGATGCCGATTGCAAAGATTTTAATC
GTACTCCTGGAAGTCGTCAAGCCTCTCCAACTGAAGTAGTTGAGCGCTTGGGCCCCAATACTAATCCCTC
AGAAGGACTGGGGCCTCTTCCTAATCCTACAGCTAATAAACCACTTGTTGAAGAATTTTCAAATCCTGAA
ACTCAGAATCTGGATGCCATGGAACAAGTTGGTCTGGAATCCTTACAGTTTGACTATCCTGGTAATCAGG
TACCAATGGACTCTTCAGGAGCTACTGTAGGCCTTTTTGACTACAATTCCCAGCAGCAGCTCTTTCAGAG
GACTAATGCACTAACAGTTCAACAGTTAACTGCAGCTCAACAGCAGCAATATGCATTAGCAGCAGCTCAG
CAGCCACATATAGCTGGTGTATTCTCAGCAGGCCTTGCTCCAGCTGCATTTGTGCCAAATCCATACATTA
TTAGTGCTGCTCCTCCAGGGACCGATCCGTATACTGCAGCAGGATTGGCTGCAGCAGCTACATTAGCAGG
TCCAGCAGTGGTTCCACCTCAGTATTACGGCGTTCCATGGGGGGTGTATCCAGCCAACTTATTTCAGCAG
CAAGCTGCAGCTGCGGCAAATAACACAGCCAGTCAGCAAGCAGCATCACAAGCTCAGCCTGGACAGCAAC
AGGTTCTCCGTGCTGGAGCAGGTCAGCGTCCTCTTACTCCCAATCAGGGTCAGCAAGGGCAGCAAGCAGA
ATCACTTGCGGCAGCTGCAGCAGCAAATCCAACATTGGCTTTTGGTCAGGGTCTTGCTACTGGCATGCCA
GGCTATCAAGTACTAGCTCCAACTGCCTATTATGATCAGACTGGTGCCTTAGTGGTTGGCCCTGGAGCAA
GGACTGGCCTTGGAGCTCCAGTTCGGTTAATGGCTCCAACACCTGTTTTAATTAGTTCAGCAGCAGCACA
AGCTGCAGCAGCAGCAGCAGCTGGAGGAACTGCAAGTAGCCTTACAGGCAGCACAAATGGTCTGTTTCGG
CCAATTGGCACTCAGCCACCACAGCAGCAGCAACAGCAGCCAAGCACTAATCTGCAATCTAATTCATTTT
ATGGAAGCAGTTCTTTGACTAATAGCTCCCAGAGTAGTTCTTTATTTTCTCATGGACCTGGTCAACCTGG
AAGTACATCTCTTGGCTTTGGAAGTGGTAACTCTTTGGGTGCTGCTATAGGCTCAGCCCTCAGTGGATTT
GGTTCATCAGTTGGCAGGACAAATGGTAGTGGTCGATATATCTCTGCAGCACCTGGAGCAGAAGCAAAAT
ATCGAAGTGCTTCAAGCACTTCCAGTCTATTTAGCTCCAGCAGCCAGCTCTTTCCTCCTTCCCGGCTTCG
GTATAATAGGTCTGATATTATGCCTTCTGGCCGCAGTAGATTATTGGAAGATTTCAGAAACAACCGCTTC
CCAAACCTTCAGCTTAGAGACTTGATTGGACATATAGTTGAGTTTTCTCAAGACCAGCATGGTTCTAGAT
TCATACAGCAAAAACTAGAGAGAGCTACTCCAGCTGAGCGACAGATGGTATTTAATGAAATTCTGCAAGC
AGCCTATCAATTAATGACTGATGTTTTTGGCAACTATGTTATACAGAAGTTTTTTGAGTTTGGGAGTCTG
GATCAAAAATTAGCCCTGGCTACTCGTATTCGTGGTCATGTTCTACCCTTAGCCTTGCAGATGTATGGCT
GCCGCGTTATTCAGAAAGCATTAGAATCTATTTCTTCTGACCAGCAGAGTGAAATGGTAAAGGAGCTGGA
TGGTCATGTGCTCAAATGTGTGAAAGATCAGAATGGAAACCATGTTGTACAAAAATGTATCGAATGTGTT
CAGCCACAGTCACTACAGTTCATCATTGATGCTTTCAAGGGACAAGTATTTGTGCTTTCAACTCATCCTT
ATGGCTGCAGAGTAATTCAGCGCATCCTAGAGCATTGCACTGCAGAACAGACCTTACCTATCTTAGAAGA
ACTCCACCAACATACAGAGCAGTTGGTACAGGATCAGTATGGCAATTATGTTATTCAGCATGTACTGGAA
CACGGTCGACCTGAAGACAAGAGCAAAATTGTTTCCGAAATCAGGGGAAAGGTTTTAGCCCTGAGTCAAC
ACAAATTTGCCAGCAATGTAGTAGAAAAGTGTGTTACTCATGCCTCCCGTGCTGAGAGAGCTTTACTGAT
TGACGAGGTTTGCTGCCAGAATGATGGTCCTCACAGTGCCTTATACACCATGATGAAGGACCAGTATGCC
AATTACGTGGTTCAAAAGATGATTGATATGGCTGAACCTGCTCAGAGAAAGATAATCATGCACAAGATTC
GACCTCACATTACTACTTTGCGCAAATACACATACGGGAAGCATATACTGGCCAAGTTGGAAAAGTATTA
TTTGAAGAATAGCCCGGACCTAGGACCTATTGGAGGACCACCAAATGGAATGCTGTAAAAGCTTGGCACT
GGCCGTCGTTTTACAACGTCGTGACTGGGAAAACCCTGGCGTTACCCAACTTAATCGCCTTGCAGCACAT
CCCCCTTTCGCCAGCTGGCGTAATAGCGAAGAGGCCCGCACCGATCGCCCTTCCCAACAGTTGCGCAGCC
TGAATGGCGAATGGCAGCTTGGCTGTTTTGGCGGATGAGATAAGATTTTCAGCCTGATACAGATTAAATC
AGAACGCAGAAGCGGTCTGATAAAACAGAATTTGCCTGGCGGCAGTAGCGCGGTGGTCCCACCTGACCCC
ATGCCGAACTCAGAAGTGAAACGCCGTAGCGCCGATGGTAGTGTGGGGTCTCCCCATGCGAGAGTAGGGA
ACTGCCAGGCATCAAATAAAACGAAAGGCTCAGTCGAAAGACTGGGCCTTTCGTTTTATCTGTTGTTTGT
CGGTGAACGCTCTCCTGAGTAGGACAAATCCGCCGGGAGCGGATTTGAACGTTGCGAAGCAACGGCCCGG
AGGGTGGCGGGCAGGACGCCCGCCATAAACTGCCAGGCATCAAATTAAGCAGAAGGCCATCCTGACGGAT
GGCCTTTTTGCGTTTCTACAAACTCTTTTGTTTATTTTTCTAAATACATTCAAATATGTATCCGCTCATG
AGACAATAACCCTGATAAATGCTTCAATAATATTGAAAAAGGAAGAGTATGAGTATTCAACATTTCCGTG
TCGCCCTTATTCCCTTTTTTGCGGCATTTTGCCTTCCTGTTTTTGCTCACCCAGAAACGCTGGTGAAAGT
AAAAGATGCTGAAGATCAGTTGGGTGCACGAGTGGGTTACATCGAACTGGATCTCAACAGCGGTAAGATC
CTTGAGAGTTTTCGCCCCGAAGAACGTTTCCCAATGATGAGCACTTTTAAAGTTCTGCTATGTGGCGCGG
TATTATCCCGTGTTGACGCCGGGCAAGAGCAACTCGGTCGCCGCATACACTATTCTCAGAATGACTTGGT
TGAGTACTCACCAGTCACAGAAAAGCATCTTACGGATGGCATGACAGTAAGAGAATTATGCAGTGCTGCC
ATAACCATGAGTGATAACACTGCGGCCAACTTACTTCTGACAACGATCGGAGGACCGAAGGAGCTAACCG
CTTTTTTGCACAACATGGGGGATCATGTAACTCGCCTTGATCGTTGGGAACCGGAGCTGAATGAAGCCAT
ACCAAACGACGAGCGTGACACCACGATGCCTGTAGCAATGGCAACAACGTTGCGCAAACTATTAACTGGC
GAACTACTTACTCTAGCTTCCCGGCAACAATTAATAGACTGGATGGAGGCGGATAAAGTTGCAGGACCAC
TTCTGCGCTCGGCCCTTCCGGCTGGCTGGTTTATTGCTGATAAATCTGGAGCCGGTGAGCGTGGGTCTCG
CGGTATCATTGCAGCACTGGGGCCAGATGGTAAGCCCTCCCGTATCGTAGTTATCTACACGACGGGGAGT
CAGGCAACTATGGATGAACGAAATAGACAGATCGCTGAGATAGGTGCCTCACTGATTAAGCATTGGTAAC
TGTCAGACCAAGTTTACTCATATATACTTTAGATTGATT
[38 nt withheld, positions 7250-7287]
A
[37 nt withheld, positions 7289-7325]
ATTTTGTTAAAATTCGCGTTAAATTTTTGTTAAATCAGCTCATTTTTTAACCAATAGGCCGAAATCGGCA
AAATCCCTTATAAATCAAAAGAATAGCCCGAGATAGGGT
[37 nt withheld, positions 7435-7471]
AAAGAACGTGGACTCCAACGTCAAAGG
[141 nt withheld, positions 7499-7639]
G
[125 nt withheld, positions 7641-7765]
AAAGGATCTAGGTGAAGATCCTTTTTGATAATCTCATGACCAAAATCCCTTAACGTGAGTTTTCGTTCCA
CTGAGCGTCAGACCCCGTAGAAAAGATCAAAGGATCTTCTTGAGATCCTTTTTTTCTGCGCGTAATCTGC
TGCTTGCAAACAAAAAAACCACCGCTACCAGCGGTGGTTTGTTTGCCGGATCAAGAGCTACCAACTCTTT
TTCCGAAGGTAACTGGCTTCAGCAGAGCGCAGATACCAAATACTGTCCTTCTAGTGTAGCCGTAGTTAGG
CCACCACTTCAAGAACTCTGTAGCACCGCCTACATACCTCGCTCTGCTAATCCTGTTACCAGTGGCTGCT
GCCAGTGGCGATAAGTCGTGTCTTACCGGGTTGGACTCAAGACGATAGTTACCGGATAAGGCGCAGCGGT
CGGGCTGAACGGGGGGTTCGTGCACACAGCCCAGCTTGGAGCGAACGACCTACACCGAACTGAGATACCT
ACAGCGTGAGCTATGAGAAAGCGCCACGCTTCCCGAAGGGAGAAAGGCGGACAGGTATCCGGTAAGCGGC
AGGGTCGAAACAGGAGAGCGCACGAGGGAGCTTCCAGGGGGAAACGCCTGGTATCTTTATAGTCCTGTCG
GGTTTCGCCACCTCTGACTTGAGCGTCGATTTTTGTGATGCTCGTCAGGGGGGCGGAGCCTATGGAAAAA
CGCCAGCAACGCGGCCTTTTTACGGTTCCTGGCCTTTTGCTGGCCTTTTGCTCACATGTTCTTTCCTGCG
TTATCCCCTGATTCTGTGGATAACCGTATTACCGCCTTTGAGTGAGCTGATACCGCTCGCCGCAGCCGAA
CGACCGAGCGCAGCGAGTCAGTGAGCGAGGAAGCGGAAGAGCGCCTGATGCGGTATTTTCTCCTTACGCA
TCTGTGCGGTATTTCACACCGCATATGGTGCACTCTCAGTACAATCTGCTCTGATGCCGCATAGTTAAGC
CAGTATACACTCCGCTATCGCTACGTGACTGGGTCATGGCTGCGCCCCGACACCCGCCAACACCCGCTGA
CGCGCCCTGACGGGCTTGTCTGCTCCCGGCATCCGCTTACAGACAAGCTGTGACCGTCTCCGGGAGCTGC
ATGTGTCAGAGGTTTTCACCGTCATCACCGAAACGCGCGAGGCAGCTGCGGTAAAGCTCATCAGCGTGGT
CGTGCAGCGATTCACAGATGTCTGCCTGTTCATCCGCGTCCAGCTCGTTGAGTTTCTCCAGAAGCGTTAA
TGTCTGGCTTCTGATAAAGCGGGCCATGTTAAGGGCGGTTTTTTCCTGTTTGGTCACTGATGCCTCCGTG
TAAGGGGGATTTCTGTTCATGGGGGTAATGATACCGATGAAACGAGAGAGGATGCTCACGATACGGGTTA
CTGATGATGAACATGCCCGGTTACTGGAACGTTGTGAGGGTAAACAACTGGCGGTATGGATGCGGCGGGA
CCAGAGAAAAATCACTCAGGGTCAATGCCAGCGCTTCGTTAATACAGATGTAGGTGTTCCACAGGGTAGC
CAGCAGCATCCTGCGATGCAGATCCGGAACATAATGGTGCAGGGCGCTGACTTCCGCGTTTCCAGACTTT
ACGAAACACGGAAACCGAAGACCATTCATGTTGTTGCTCAGGTCGCAGACGTTTTGCAGCAGCAGTCGCT
TCACGTTCGCTCGCGTATCGGTGATTCATTCTGCTAACCAGTAAGGCAACCCCGCCAGCCTAGCCGGGTC
CTCAACGACAGGAGCACGATCATGCGCACCCGTGGCCAGGACCCAACGCTGCCCGAAATT
